Addgene plasmid #14065: 7iBi89 (rat fibronectin)
Depositing lab: Richard Hynes. Depositing organization: Massachusetts Institute of Technology. Publication: Elements regulating an alternatively spliced exon of the rat fibronectin gene. Huh GS, Hynes RO. Mol Cell Biol. 1993 Sep . 13(9):5301-14. PubMed 8355683.
Backbone
  Vector backbone: pBAGH.Sv
  Backbone size w/o insert (bp): 7700
  Vector type: Mammalian Expression
Growth in bacteria
  Bacterial resistance: Ampicillin, 100 μg/mL
  Growth temperature: 37°C
  Growth strain: DH5alpha
  Copy number: Unknown
Gene/Insert
  Gene/Insert name: Rat Fibronectin 7iBi89 (alt name: Fibronectin 1)
  Species: R. norvegicus (rat)
  Insert size (bp): 3115
  Mutation: Insert was cut out of pGEM3 with SalI and SacI and blunt end cloned into BamHI sites.
  GenBank ID: L20801
  Entrez Gene: Fn1 (a.k.a. FIBNEC, fn-1)
  Cloning method: Restriction Enzyme; 5′ cloning site BamHI (destroyed during cloning); 3′ cloning site BamHI (destroyed during cloning)
  Sequencing primers: 5′ na
Terms and licenses: Academic/Nonprofit Terms; Industry Terms: Not Available to Industry
How to cite: 7iBi89 (rat fibronectin) was a gift from Richard Hynes (Addgene plasmid # 14065 ; http://n2t.net/addgene:14065 ; RRID:Addgene_14065)
