[The description below was written by a language model from this plasmid's Addgene catalogue record.]
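Description:
7iBi89 (rat fibronectin) is a mammalian expression plasmid built on the pBAGH.Sv backbone (about 7.7 kb without insert) and carrying a roughly 3.1 kb fragment of the rat fibronectin gene (Fn1, Rattus norvegicus). It is propagated in E. coli under ampicillin selection. The record does not give the copy number or origin of replication, and no feature table is available, so the promoter driving the insert, any polyadenylation signal and any mammalian selection marker are not stated here.

The insert was excised from a pGEM3 intermediate with SalI and SacI and blunt-end ligated into the BamHI sites of the backbone, destroying those sites at both junctions. The name suggests a minigene layout spanning exon 7, an intron, the alternatively spliced exon "B" (EIIIB), a second intron, and exons 8 and 9, though the record itself does not spell out this structure. That reading fits the associated study, which concerns elements regulating an alternatively spliced exon of the rat fibronectin gene.

In that context the construct would serve as a splicing reporter. After transfection into mammalian cells, the genomic fragment is transcribed and the pre-mRNA is processed by the host splicing machinery, so that inclusion or skipping of the alternative exon can be assessed in the resulting transcripts. It would also be a parental template for deletion or substitution mutants used to map cis-acting sequences controlling exon choice. The distribution terms restrict it to academic and nonprofit users.
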