>Addgene plasmid #14065 | 7iBi89 (rat fibronectin) | addgene partial sequence | sequence record 20293 | hGH-PA-R 5'-CCAGCTTGGTTCCCAATAGA-3'
CTTGCCCCTTGCTCCTACCACCCCCCTCCACCCCATAATATTATAGAAGGACACCTAGTCAGACAAAATG
ATGCAACTTAATTTTATTAGGACAAGGCTGGTGGGCACTGGAGTGGCAACTTCCAGGGCCAGGAGAGGCA
CTGGGGAGGGGTCACAGGGATGCCACCCCGGATCCGGTACCCCCGAGGAGCCACCCAGTGGACGGTGAAT
GAGTTGGCGGTGACATCAGAAGAATCAAAACCAGTTGGGGAGTCCAGACCTGTTTTCTGTCTTCCTCTGA
GAGGGATGCTCTCATGCTGTTCGTACACGCTGGAGACACTGACTAAGTACTCAGTCCCAGGCAGGAGATT
TGTTAGGACCACGGCGTTGTCTGAGGGTGAAATGGACAGCTCTGCCACATCCTCCTCGTTCTTCACAGGT
GAGTAGCGCACCAAGAGGTTGGTTAGCTCAATGGACGGAGGCGGGGCCCAAGTGACCCGCATAGTGTCCG
GACCGATATTGGTGAATCGCAGATCCGTGGGAGGAGGGACGGCTGATTTCAAATAAGGAAAATTGAGTTA
ATGCAATTTTAAAGTCAAAGCTAAAAACAGTAGCTGAAAAGGTAAAAACCAGTATCTCATGCAGAAAAGA
AACAGTTACAGTCATGCAAACAGTCTAATCTAATCTAGATCATGATACACTACTGTTAAAAAACAAAATA
ATGAACAAAACACTATAGAGAACACTGTTAGGCCCCTTTAACCTTTCTGCCATGATCAATGCATTTTAAA
GAATTGTAATCTACTTTCA
